Addgene plasmid #232986: pAG415Gal_Gcn4 WT 30mer
Purpose: Galactose iduced expression of Gcn4 WT 30mer in yeast
Depositing lab: Aseem Ansari & Tanja Mittag. Depositing organization: St. Jude Children's Research Hospital. Publication: Reconciling competing models on the roles of condensates and soluble complexes in transcription factor function. Bremer A, Lang WH, Kempen RP, Sweta K, Taylor AB, Borgia MB, Ansari AZ, Mittag T. bioRxiv [Preprint]. 2024 Nov 22:2024.11.21.624739. doi: 10.1101/2024.11.21.624739. PubMed 39605529.
Backbone
  Vector backbone: pAG415Gal-ccdB
  Backbone manufacturer: Susan Lindquist (Addgene #14145)
  Vector type: Yeast Expression
  Selectable markers: LEU2
Growth in bacteria
  Bacterial resistance: Ampicillin, 100 μg/mL
  Growth temperature: 37°C
  Growth strain: DH5alpha
  Copy number: High Copy
Gene/Insert
  Gene/Insert name: Gcn4 WT 30mer
  Species: S. cerevisiae (budding yeast)
  Promoter: Gal1
  Tag / fusion protein: TEV cleavage site (N terminal on insert)
  Cloning method: Gateway Cloning
Terms and licenses: Academic/Nonprofit Terms; Industry Terms: Not Available to Industry
Depositor comments: Please visit https://doi.org/10.1101/2024.11.21.624739 for bioRxiv preprint.
How to cite: pAG415Gal_Gcn4 WT 30mer was a gift from Aseem Ansari & Tanja Mittag (Addgene plasmid # 232986 ; http://n2t.net/addgene:232986 ; RRID:Addgene_232986)
