[The description below was written by a language model from this plasmid's Addgene catalogue record and pLannotate feature annotations shown in this document.]
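Description:
pAG415Gal_Gcn4 WT 30mer is a yeast expression plasmid of about 7.1 kb built on the Gateway destination vector pAG415Gal-ccdB. It is a low-copy centromeric shuttle vector. A CEN6/ARS element provides stable, chromosome-like maintenance in Saccharomyces cerevisiae, and the LEU2 gene under its own promoter allows selection by leucine prototrophy in leu2 strains. In E. coli the plasmid replicates at high copy from a ColE1/pUC-type origin and is selected with ampicillin through the β-lactamase gene. An f1 origin, T3 and T7 promoters, and lac/lacZα fragments remain from the pBluescript/pRS-type ancestry and play no role in yeast expression.

The expression cassette places the insert between the GAL1 promoter and the CYC1 terminator, so transcription is induced by galactose through Gal4. The insert is flanked by attB1 and attB2 sites, consistent with the ccdB cassette of the parent vector having been replaced by Gateway recombination. Directly after attB1 lies a TEV protease recognition site, recorded as an N-terminal addition to the insert. The coding region is short, roughly 300 bp between the att sites. Part of it is annotated by homology to Neurospora cpc-1, the orthologue of the yeast amino-acid-starvation transcription factor Gcn4, which agrees with the stated S. cerevisiae Gcn4 origin.

The record does not define what "WT 30mer" covers in terms of Gcn4 residues or domains. The stated purpose is galactose-induced expression of this Gcn4 variant in yeast. The associated work examines the roles of condensates and soluble complexes in transcription factor function.
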