Features (pLannotate 1.2.2; 27 found; start..end, strand, type, name):
     70..573     -  misc_feature   CEN/ARS: S. cerevisiae CEN6 centromere fused to an autonomously replicating sequence
    610..714     +  promoter       AmpR promoter: bla
    715..1575    +  CDS            AmpR: β-lactamase; bla; confers resistance to ampicillin, carbenicillin, and related antibiotics
   1746..2334    +  rep_origin     ori: high-copy-number ColE1/pMB1/pBR322/pUC origin of replication
   2517..2609    +  CDS            lacI (fragment): lac repressor; lacI; The lac repressor binds to the lac operator to inhibit transcription in E. coli. This inhibition can be relieved by adding lactose or isopropyl-β-D-thiogalactopyranoside (IPTG).
   2622..2643    +  protein_bind   CAP binding site: CAP binding activates transcription in the presence of cAMP. E. coli catabolite activator protein
   2658..2688    +  promoter       lac promoter: promoter for the E. coli lac operon
   2696..2712    +  protein_bind   lac operator: The lac repressor binds to the lac operator to inhibit transcription in E. coli. This inhibition can be relieved by adding lactose or isopropyl-β-D-thiogalactopyranoside (IPTG). lac repressor encoded by lacI
   2757..2775    +  promoter       T3 promoter: promoter for bacteriophage T3 RNA polymerase
   2799..3240    +  promoter       GAL1 promoter: S. cerevisiae GAL1; inducible promoter, regulated by Gal4
   3255..3275    +  misc_feature   MCS (fragment): pBluescript multiple cloning site
   3279..3303    +  protein_bind   attB1: mutant version of attB; recombination site for the Gateway® BP reaction BP Clonase™
   3309..3325    +  CDS            TEV site (fragment): tobacco etch virus (TEV) protease recognition and cleavage site
   3456..3566    +  CDS            cpc-1 (fragment): CPC1_NEUCR - Experimental evidence at protein level: Swiss-Prot protein existence level 1. In N.crassa grown under amino acid starvation conditions, this protein is required for increasing the transcription of the genes coding for many amino acid biosynthetic pathways enzymes. This transcription factor binds and recognize the DNA sequence: 5'-TGACTC- 3'. From Neurospora crassa (strain ATCC 24698 / 74-OR23-1A / CBS 708.71 / DSM 1257 / FGSC 987).
   3631..3655    -  protein_bind   attB2: mutant version of attB; recombination site for the Gateway® BP reaction BP Clonase™
   3659..3684    +  misc_feature   MCS (fragment): pBluescript multiple cloning site
   3689..3936    +  terminator     CYC1 terminator: S. cerevisiae CYC1; transcription terminator for CYC1
   3955..3973    -  promoter       T7 promoter: promoter for bacteriophage T7 RNA polymerase
   3981..4136    +  CDS            lacZα (fragment): LacZα fragment of β-galactosidase; lacZ fragment
   4140..4568    +  rep_origin     f1 ori (sequence partly withheld): f1 bacteriophage origin of replication; arrow indicates direction of (+) strand synthesis
   4596..4648    -  misc_feature   bom (fragment): basis of mobility region from pBR322
   4679..4756    +  CDS            YO192_YEAST (fragment): Experimental evidence at protein level: Swiss-Prot protein existence level 1. From Saccharomyces cerevisiae (strain ATCC 204508 / S288c) (Baker's yeast).
   4896..5303    +  promoter       LEU2 promoter: S. cerevisiae LEU2
   5304..6398    +  CDS            LEU2: 3-isopropylmalate dehydrogenase, required for leucine biosynthesis; S. cerevisiae LEU2; yeast auxotrophic marker
   6760..6876    -  CDS            NFS1 (fragment): NFS1_YEAST - Also known as SPL1 From Saccharomyces cerevisiae (strain ATCC 204508 / S288c) (Baker's yeast).
   6875..6925    -  misc_feature   bom (fragment): basis of mobility region from pBR322
   7027..1       -  CDS            rop (fragment) (across the origin): Rop protein, which maintains plasmids at low copy number; rop
>Addgene plasmid #232986 | pAG415Gal_Gcn4 WT 30mer | addgene full sequence | sequence record 465796 | Addgene NGS Result
GACGAAAGGGCCTCGTGATACGCCTATTTTTATAGGTTAATGTCATGATAATAATGGTTTCTTAGGACGG
ATCGCTTGCCTGTAACTTACACGCGCCTCGTATCTTTTAATGATGGAATAATTTGGGAATTTACTCTGTG
TTTATTTATTTTTATGTTTTGTATTTGGATTTTAGAAAGTAAATAAAGAAGGTAGAAGAGTTACGGAATG
AAGAAAAAAAAATAAACAAAGGTTTAAAAAATTTCAACAAAAAGCGTACTTTACATATATATTTATTAGA
CAAGAAAAGCAGATTAAATAGATATACATTCGATTAACGATAAGTAAAATGTAAAATCACAGGATTTTCG
TGTGTGGTCTTCTACACAGACAAGATGAAACAATTCGGCATTAATACCTGAGAGCAGGAAGAGCAAGATA
AAAGGTAGTATTTGTTGGCGATCCCCCTAGAGTCTTTTACATCTTCGGAAAACAAAAACTATTTTTTCTT
TAATTTCTTTTTTTACTTTCTATTTTTAATTTATATATTTATATTAAAAAATTTAAATTATAATTATTTT
TATAGCACGTGATGAAAAGGACCCAGGTGGCACTTTTCGGGGAAATGTGCGCGGAACCCCTATTTGTTTA
TTTTTCTAAATACATTCAAATATGTATCCGCTCATGAGACAATAACCCTGATAAATGCTTCAATAATATT
GAAAAAGGAAGAGTATGAGTATTCAACATTTCCGTGTCGCCCTTATTCCCTTTTTTGCGGCATTTTGCCT
TCCTGTTTTTGCTCACCCAGAAACGCTGGTGAAAGTAAAAGATGCTGAAGATCAGTTGGGTGCACGAGTG
GGTTACATCGAACTGGATCTCAACAGCGGTAAGATCCTTGAGAGTTTTCGCCCCGAAGAACGTTTTCCAA
TGATGAGCACTTTTAAAGTTCTGCTATGTGGCGCGGTATTATCCCGTATTGACGCCGGGCAAGAGCAACT
CGGTCGCCGCATACACTATTCTCAGAATGACTTGGTTGAGTACTCACCAGTCACAGAAAAGCATCTTACG
GATGGCATGACAGTAAGAGAATTATGCAGTGCTGCCATAACCATGAGTGATAACACTGCGGCCAACTTAC
TTCTGACAACGATCGGAGGACCGAAGGAGCTAACCGCTTTTTTGCACAACATGGGGGATCATGTAACTCG
CCTTGATCGTTGGGAACCGGAGCTGAATGAAGCCATACCAAACGACGAGCGTGACACCACGATGCCTGTA
GCAATGGCAACAACGTTGCGCAAACTATTAACTGGCGAACTACTTACTCTAGCTTCCCGGCAACAATTAA
TAGACTGGATGGAGGCGGATAAAGTTGCAGGACCACTTCTGCGCTCGGCCCTTCCGGCTGGCTGGTTTAT
TGCTGATAAATCTGGAGCCGGTGAGCGTGGGTCTCGCGGTATCATTGCAGCACTGGGGCCAGATGGTAAG
CCCTCCCGTATCGTAGTTATCTACACGACGGGGAGTCAGGCAACTATGGATGAACGAAATAGACAGATCG
CTGAGATAGGTGCCTCACTGATTAAGCATTGGTAACTGTCAGACCAAGTTTACTCATATATACTTTAGAT
TGATTTAAAACTTCATTTTTAATTTAAAAGGATCTAGGTGAAGATCCTTTTTGATAATCTCATGACCAAA
ATCCCTTAACGTGAGTTTTCGTTCCACTGAGCGTCAGACCCCGTAGAAAAGATCAAAGGATCTTCTTGAG
ATCCTTTTTTTCTGCGCGTAATCTGCTGCTTGCAAACAAAAAAACCACCGCTACCAGCGGTGGTTTGTTT
GCCGGATCAAGAGCTACCAACTCTTTTTCCGAAGGTAACTGGCTTCAGCAGAGCGCAGATACCAAATACT
GTTCTTCTAGTGTAGCCGTAGTTAGGCCACCACTTCAAGAACTCTGTAGCACCGCCTACATACCTCGCTC
TGCTAATCCTGTTACCAGTGGCTGCTGCCAGTGGCGATAAGTCGTGTCTTACCGGGTTGGACTCAAGACG
ATAGTTACCGGATAAGGCGCAGCGGTCGGGCTGAACGGGGGGTTCGTGCACACAGCCCAGCTTGGAGCGA
ACGACCTACACCGAACTGAGATACCTACAGCGTGAGCTATGAGAAAGCGCCACGCTTCCCGAAGGGAGAA
AGGCGGACAGGTATCCGGTAAGCGGCAGGGTCGGAACAGGAGAGCGCACGAGGGAGCTTCCAGGGGGAAA
CGCCTGGTATCTTTATAGTCCTGTCGGGTTTCGCCACCTCTGACTTGAGCGTCGATTTTTGTGATGCTCG
TCAGGGGGGCGGAGCCTATGGAAAAACGCCAGCAACGCGGCCTTTTTACGGTTCCTGGCCTTTTGCTGGC
CTTTTGCTCACATGTTCTTTCCTGCGTTATCCCCTGATTCTGTGGATAACCGTATTACCGCCTTTGAGTG
AGCTGATACCGCTCGCCGCAGCCGAACGACCGAGCGCAGCGAGTCAGTGAGCGAGGAAGCGGAAGAGCGC
CCAATACGCAAACCGCCTCTCCCCGCGCGTTGGCCGATTCATTAATGCAGCTGGCACGACAGGTTTCCCG
ACTGGAAAGCGGGCAGTGAGCGCAACGCAATTAATGTGAGTTAGCTCACTCATTAGGCACCCCAGGCTTT
ACACTTTATGCTTCCGGCTCGTATGTTGTGTGGAATTGTGAGCGGATAACAATTTCACACAGGAAACAGC
TATGACCATGATTACGCCAAGCGCGCAATTAACCCTCACTAAAGGGAACAAAAGCTGGAGCTCTAGTACG
GATTAGAAGCCGCCGAGCGGGTGACAGCCCTCCGAAGGAAGACTCTCCTCCGTGCGTCCTCGTCTTCACC
GGTCGCGTTCCTGAAACGCAGATGTGCCTCGCGCCGCACTGCTCCGAACAATAAAGATTCTACAATACTA
GCTTTTATGGTTATGAAGAGGAAAAATTGGCAGTAACCTGGCCCCACAAACCTTCAAATGAACGAATCAA
ATTAACAACCATAGGATGATAATGCGATTAGTTTTTTAGCCTTATTTCTGGGGTAATTAATCAGCGAAGC
GATGATTTTTGATCTATTAACAGATATATAAATGCAAAAACTGCATAACCACTTTAACTAATACTTTCAA
CATTTTCGGTTTGTATTACTTCTTATTCAAATGTAATAAAAGTATCAACAAAAAATTGTTAATATACCTC
TATACTTTAACGTCAAGGAGAAAAAACCCCGGATTCTAGAACTAGTGGATCCCCCATCACAAGTTTGTAC
AAAAAAGCAGGCTTCGAGAACCTGTATTTTCAGGGTAGCATGTTTGAATATGAGAACCTTGAGGATAACA
GCAAAGAATGGACCAGCCTGTTTGATAATGATATTCCGGTTACCACCGATGATGTTAGCTTAGGTAGCGG
TAGCGGTTCAGGTAGTCCGGAAAGCAGCGATCCGGCAGCACTGAAACGTGCCCGTAATACCGAAGCAGCA
CGTCGTAGCCGTGCACGTAAACTGCAGCGTATGAAACAGCTGGAAGATAAAGTTGAAGAACTGCTGTGCA
AAAACTACCACCTGGAAAATGAAGTTGCCCGTCTGAAAAAACTGGTTGGTGAACGTTAAGACCCAGCTTT
CTTGTACAAAGTGGTGATGGGCTGCAGGAATTCGATATCAAGCTCGAGTCATGTAATTAGTTATGTCACG
CTTACATTCACGCCCTCCCCCCACATCCGCTCTAACCGAAAAGGAAGGAGTTAGACAACCTGAAGTCTAG
GTCCCTATTTATTTTTTTATAGTTATGTTAGTATTAAGAACGTTATTTATATTTCAAATTTTTCTTTTTT
TTCTGTACAGACGCGTGTACGCATGTAACATTATACTGAAAACCTTGCTTGAGAAGGTTTTGGGACGCTC
GAAGGCTTTAATTTGCGGCCGGTACCCAATTCGCCCTATAGTGAGTCGTATTACGCGCGCTCACTGGCCG
TCGTTTTACAACGTCGTGACTGGGAAAACCCTGGCGTTACCCAACTTAATCGCCTTGCAGCACATCCCCC
TTTCGCCAGCTGGCGTAATAGCGAAGAGGCCCGCACCGATCGCCCTTCCCAACAGTTGCGCAGCCTGAAT
GGCGAATGG
[124 nt withheld, positions 4140-4263]
C
[91 nt withheld, positions 4265-4355]
A
[49 nt withheld, positions 4357-4405]
CCTTTGACGTTGGAGTCCACGTTCTTT
[37 nt withheld, positions 4433-4469]
ACCCTATCTCGGTCTATTCTTTTGATTTATAAGGGATTTTGCCGATTTCGGCCTATTGGTTAAAAAATGA
GCTGATTTAACAAAAATTTAACGCGAATTTTAACAAAATATTAACGCTTACAATTTCCTGATGCGGTATT
TTCTCCTTACGCATCTGTGCGGTATTTCACACCGCATATCGACCGGTCGAGGAGAACTTCTAGTATATCT
ACATACCTAATATTATTGCCTTATTAAAAATGGAATCCCAACAATTACATCAAAATCCACATTCTCTTCA
AAATCAATTGTCCTGTACTTCCTTGTTCATGTGTGTTCAAAAACGTTATATTTATAGGATAATTATACTC
TATTTCTCAACAAGTAATTGGTTGTTTGGCCGAGCGGTCTAAGGCGCCTGATTCAAGAAATATCTTGACC
GCAGTTAACTGTGGGAATACTCAGGTATCGTAAGATGCAAGAGTTCGAATCTCTTAGCAACCATTATTTT
TTTCCTCAACATAACGAGAACACACAGGGGCGCTATCGCACAGAATCAAATTCGATGACTGGAAATTTTT
TGTTAATTTCAGAGGTCGCCTGACGCATATACCTTTTTCAACTGAAAAATTGGGAGAAAAAGGAAAGGTG
AGAGCGCCGGAACCGGCTTTTCATATAGAATAGAGAAGCGTTCATGACTAAATGCTTGCATCACAATACT
TGAAGTTGACAATATTATTTAAGGACCTATTGTTTTTTCCAATAGGTGGTTAGCAATCGTCTTACTTTCT
AACTTTTCTTACCTTTTACATTTCAGCAATATATATATATATATTTCAAGGATATACCATTCTAATGTCT
GCCCCTAAGAAGATCGTCGTTTTGCCAGGTGACCACGTTGGTCAAGAAATCACAGCCGAAGCCATTAAGG
TTCTTAAAGCTATTTCTGATGTTCGTTCCAATGTCAAGTTCGATTTCGAAAATCATTTAATTGGTGGTGC
TGCTATCGATGCTACAGGTGTTCCACTTCCAGATGAGGCGCTGGAAGCCTCCAAGAAGGCTGATGCCGTT
TTGTTAGGTGCTGTGGGTGGTCCTAAATGGGGTACCGGTAGTGTTAGACCTGAACAAGGTTTACTAAAAA
TCCGTAAAGAACTTCAATTGTACGCCAACTTAAGACCATGTAACTTTGCATCCGACTCTCTTTTAGACTT
ATCTCCAATCAAGCCACAATTTGCTAAAGGTACTGACTTCGTTGTTGTCAGAGAATTAGTGGGAGGTATT
TACTTTGGTAAGAGAAAGGAAGACGATGGTGATGGTGTCGCTTGGGATAGTGAACAATACACCGTTCCAG
AAGTGCAAAGAATCACAAGAATGGCCGCTTTCATGGCCCTACAACATGAGCCACCATTGCCTATTTGGTC
CTTGGATAAAGCTAATGTTTTGGCCTCTTCAAGATTATGGAGAAAAACTGTGGAGGAAACCATCAAGAAC
GAATTCCCTACATTGAAGGTTCAACATCAATTGATTGATTCTGCCGCCATGATCCTAGTTAAGAACCCAA
CCCACCTAAATGGTATTATAATCACCAGCAACATGTTTGGTGATATCATCTCCGATGAAGCCTCCGTTAT
CCCAGGTTCCTTGGGTTTGTTGCCATCTGCGTCCTTGGCCTCTTTGCCAGACAAGAACACCGCATTTGGT
TTGTACGAACCATGCCACGGTTCTGCTCCAGATTTGCCAAAGAATAAGGTCAACCCTATCGCCACTATCT
TGTCTGCTGCAATGATGTTGAAATTGTCATTGAACTTGCCTGAAGAAGGTAAGGCCATTGAAGATGCAGT
TAAAAAGGTTTTGGATGCAGGTATCAGAACTGGTGATTTAGGTGGTTCCAACAGTACCACCGAAGTCGGT
GATGCTGTCGCCGAAGAAGTTAAGAAAATCCTTGCTTAAAAAGATTCTCTTTTTTTATGATATTTGTACA
TAAACTTTATAAATGAAATTCATAATAGAAACGACACGAAATTACAAAATGGAATATGTTCATAGGGTAG
ACGAAACTATATACGCAATCTACATACATTTATCAAGAAGGAGAAAAAGGAGGATGTAAAGGAATACAGG
TAAGCAAATTGATACTAATGGCTCAACGTGATAAGGAAAAAGAATTGCACTTTAACATTAATATTGACAA
GGAGGAGGGCACCACACAAAAAGTTAGGTGTAACAGAAAATCATGAAACTATGATTCCTAATTTATATAT
TGGAGGATTTTCTCTAAAAAAAAAAAAATACAACAAATAAAAAACACTCAATGACCTGACCATTTGATGG
AGTTTAAGTCAATACCTTCTTGAACCATTTCCCATAATGGTGAAAGTTCCCTCAAGAATTTTACTCTGTC
AGAAACGGCCTTAACGACGTAGTCGATATGGTGCACTCTCAGTACAATCTGCTCTGATGCCGCATAGTTA
AGCCAGCCCCGACACCCGCCAACACCCGCTGACGCGCCCTGACGGGCTTGTCTGCTCCCGGCATCCGCTT
ACAGACAAGCTGTGACCGTCTCCGGGAGCTGCATGTGTCAGAGGTTTTCACCGTCATCACCGAAACGCGC
GA
